Addgene plasmid #83968: pRKB134_GI-DUX4-intron2(-)
Purpose: to test DUX4 mRNA is subjected to NMD upon intron2 inclusion
Depositing lab: Robert Bradley. Depositing organization: Fred Hutchinson Cancer Center. Publication: A feedback loop between nonsense-mediated decay and the retrogene DUX4 in facioscapulohumeral muscular dystrophy. Feng Q, Snider L, Jagannathan S, Tawil R, van der Maarel SM, Tapscott SJ, Bradley RK. Elife. 2015 Jan 7;4. doi: 10.7554/eLife.04996. PubMed 25564732.
Backbone
  Vector backbone: β-globin NMD reporter wild-type
  Backbone manufacturer: Lynne Maquat, PMID 9671053
  Backbone size w/o insert (bp): 6000
  Total vector size (bp): 6600
  Vector type: Mammalian Expression
Growth in bacteria
  Bacterial resistance: Ampicillin, 100 μg/mL
  Growth temperature: 37°C
  Growth strain: DH5alpha
  Copy number: High Copy
Gene/Insert
  Gene/Insert name: DUX4-3'UTR-intron2(-)
  Species: H. sapiens (human)
  Insert size (bp): 597
  GenBank ID: FJ439133.1
  Entrez Gene: DUX4 (a.k.a. DUX4L)
  Promoter: mouseCMV
  Cloning method: Gibson Cloning
  Sequencing primers: 5′ CCTGGCTCACAAGTACCACTAG; 3′ AGCATAAACCCTTCTATGACACA
Terms and licenses: Academic/Nonprofit Terms; Industry Terms: Not Available to Industry
How to cite: pRKB134_GI-DUX4-intron2(-) was a gift from Robert Bradley (Addgene plasmid # 83968 ; http://n2t.net/addgene:83968 ; RRID:Addgene_83968)
