[The description below was written by a language model from this plasmid's Addgene catalogue record.]
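Description:
pRKB134_GI-DUX4-intron2(-) is a mammalian expression plasmid built on a wild-type β-globin nonsense-mediated decay (NMD) reporter backbone. It totals about 6.6 kb, of which roughly 6 kb is backbone. It is maintained in E. coli as a high-copy plasmid under ampicillin selection. The record gives no feature table, so the bacterial origin, polyadenylation signal and any other backbone elements are not specified. No mammalian selection marker is listed.

The insert is a 597 bp human fragment, introduced by Gibson assembly, that corresponds to the DUX4 3' untranslated region with intron 2 removed. Expression is driven by a mouse CMV promoter. The name and backbone suggest that the DUX4 3'UTR is joined to the β-globin reporter gene, so that reporter mRNA stability reflects the properties of that UTR, although the exact junctions are not recorded.

The stated purpose is to test whether DUX4 mRNA becomes an NMD substrate when intron 2 is included. An intron spliced out downstream of the stop codon typically leaves an exon junction complex in the 3'UTR, a classic trigger for NMD. This intron2(-) version lacks that intron, so it presumably serves as the comparison construct for a counterpart that retains it. A difference in reporter transcript levels in transfected cells would then indicate how much that splicing event contributes to degradation. The plasmid comes from work on a feedback loop between NMD and the retrogene DUX4 in facioscapulohumeral muscular dystrophy.
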