>Addgene plasmid #83968 | pRKB134_GI-DUX4-intron2(-) | addgene partial sequence | sequence record 164849 | DUX4-R 5'-CTCCCTTGCACGTCAGCC-3'
CGGCTCTGGGATCCCCGGGATGCCCAGGAAAGAATGGCAGTTCTCCGCGGTGTGGAGTCTCTCACCGGGC
CTAGACCTAGAAGGCAGGAATCCCAGGCCGGTCAGCCCGGTGGAGGGGGCGGGGCGGAGACACGCCCCTC
CGTAGCCAGCCAGGTGTTCCCCGCGAAAGAGAGGCCACCGCCCTGCCCCGAACCACCCGACCCCGTCCCA
ACCCCGCGTCCTAGTGGTACTTGTGAGCCAGGGCAGTGGCCACTCCAGCCACCACCTTCTGGAAGGCAGC
CTGTGCAGCGGGGGTGAAATCCTTGCCCAGGTGGTGGCCCAGCACAATCACGATCATATTGCCCAGGAGC
TGTGGGAATATGGAAGAACCATCAACATAACTGTAGAGCAAAAATACCAGATACTGCAGGCTTATTTACA
AAGACATTTGTTTGCAACCTTAAACTACTGACAAATTATTATAAGAATCCTATGTCAAACAGAATTTATA
TGTAAAATATATTCTTCCCCTGTCACCCTGGCATAAAAGCCAATTATGCTACTATTCTTGAGAGCTATGA
GAAGAAACAGGGACATATCTTCCTTGTCCTCTGAGCAAGTTACAAGGCAATATTTAAAAAGACAAACAAA
CGTAGATCAAAGAAGAAGAAATGAACTGAGGGAAAGGAAAGGATTAGAGAAAGAGAGAGGAGAGAGAGAA
GGACTGGGAGGAAAGGAGGAGGGGA
