>Addgene plasmid #83968 | pRKB134_GI-DUX4-intron2(-) | depositor partial sequence | sequence record 170196 | pRKB134_GI-DUX4-intron2(-) sequence 552 bps
GACGCGGGGTTGGGACGGGGTCGGGTGGTTCGGGGCAGGGCGGTGGCCTCTCTTTCGCGGGGAACACCTG
GCTGGCTACGGAGGGGCGTGTCTCCGCCCCGCCCCCTCCACCGGGCTGACCGGCCTGGGATTCCTGCCTT
CTAGGTCTAGGCCCGGTGAGAGACTCCACACCGCGGAGAACTGCCATTCTTTCCTGGGCATCCCGGGGAT
CCCAGAGCCGGCCCAGGTACCAGCAGACCTGCGCGCAGTGCGCACCCCGGCTGACGTGCAAGGGAGCTCG
CTGGCCTCTCTGTGCCCTTGTTCTTCCGTGAAATTCTGGCTGAATGTCTCCCCCCACCTTCCGACGCTGT
CTAGGCAAACCTGGATTAGAGTTACATCTCCTGGATGATTAGTTCAGAGATATATTAAAATGCCCCCTCC
CTGTGGATCCTATAGAAGATTTGCATCTTTTGTGTGATGAGTGCAGAGATATGTCACAATATCCCCTGTA
GAAAAAGCCTGAAATTGGTTTACATAACTTCGGTGATCAGTGCAGATGTGTTTCAGAACTCC
